Addgene plasmid #82503: pGAPTrap-eGFP-IRESMygro
Purpose: Vector targeting the eGFP gene to the GAPDH locus of human cells. eGFP is expressed from a 2A sequence at the C terminus of GAPDH. Hygromycin B resistance is encoded by the Mygro gene.
Depositing lab: Ed Stanley. Depositing organization: Murdoch Children's Research Institute. Publication: GAPTrap: A Simple Expression System for Pluripotent Stem Cells and Their Derivatives. Kao T, Labonne T, Niclis JC, Chaurasia R, Lokmic Z, Qian E, Bruveris FF, Howden SE, Motazedian A, Schiesser JV, Costa M, Sourris K, Ng E, Anderson D, Giudice A, Farlie P, Cheung M, Lamande SR, Penington AJ, Parish CL, Thomson LH, Rafii A, Elliott DA, Elefanty AG, Stanley EG. Stem Cell Reports. 2016 Sep 1. pii: S2213-6711(16)30139-4. doi: 10.1016/j.stemcr.2016.07.015. PubMed 27594589.
Backbone
  Vector backbone: pGAPTrap
  Vector type: Mammalian Expression, Synthetic Biology
  Selectable markers: Hygromycin
Growth in bacteria
  Bacterial resistance: Ampicillin, 100 μg/mL
  Growth temperature: 37°C
  Growth strain: NEB Stable
  Copy number: High Copy
Gene/Insert
  Gene/Insert name: eGFP-IRESMygro
  Species: Synthetic
  Insert size (bp): 2362
  Cloning method: Restriction Enzyme; 5′ cloning site Asc1 (destroyed during cloning); 3′ cloning site Cla1 (not destroyed)
  Sequencing primers: 5′ caacagggtggtggacctcatg; 3′ cctcttcaaggggtctacatgg
Terms and licenses: Academic/Nonprofit Terms; Industry Terms: Not Available to Industry
How to cite: pGAPTrap-eGFP-IRESMygro was a gift from Ed Stanley (Addgene plasmid # 82503 ; http://n2t.net/addgene:82503 ; RRID:Addgene_82503)
