[The description below was written by a language model from this plasmid's Addgene catalogue record and pLannotate feature annotations shown in this document.]
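Description:
pGAPTrap-eGFP-IRESMygro is a 12.9 kb gene-targeting (knock-in) vector built on the pGAPTrap backbone and designed to insert an eGFP reporter into the GAPDH locus of human cells. It is propagated in E. coli as a high-copy plasmid through a ColE1/pUC-type origin with ampicillin selection (AmpR under its own bla promoter). The bacterial portion looks like a standard phagemid cloning backbone, with an f1 origin, lac promoter/operator and lacZα remnants, and T3 and T7 promoters flanking the cloned mammalian sequences.

The payload is a 2.4 kb synthetic eGFP-IRES-Mygro cassette placed between two stretches of genomic sequence that appear to serve as homology arms. The upstream stretch is annotated with GAPDH coding matches, including a human GAPDH fragment ending just before the reporter. The downstream stretch of several kilobases carries only scattered automated hits to human proteins (IFFO1, GVQW1, C9orf85 fragments), which are plausibly genomic and repeat-derived matches rather than intended functional parts. According to the record, eGFP is joined to the C terminus of GAPDH through a 2A sequence, although the 2A itself is not annotated in the feature table. An EMCV IRES then drives translation of Mygro, annotated as the hph hygromycin phosphotransferase, from the same transcript. No mammalian promoter is annotated for the cassette, so correct integration puts eGFP and hygromycin B resistance under the constitutively active endogenous GAPDH promoter, and drug selection should therefore favour targeted events. The associated publication presents the GAPTrap system as a simple way to obtain stable transgene expression in pluripotent stem cells and their differentiated derivatives. The record does not state whether a nuclease is used to assist targeting.
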