Features (pLannotate 1.2.2; 21 found; start..end, strand, type, name):
     24..128     +  promoter       AmpR promoter: bla
    129..989     +  CDS            AmpR: β-lactamase; bla; confers resistance to ampicillin, carbenicillin, and related antibiotics
   1160..1748    +  rep_origin     ori: high-copy-number ColE1/pMB1/pBR322/pUC origin of replication
   1931..2023    +  CDS            lacI (fragment): lac repressor; lacI; The lac repressor binds to the lac operator to inhibit transcription in E. coli. This inhibition can be relieved by adding lactose or isopropyl-β-D-thiogalactopyranoside (IPTG).
   2036..2057    +  protein_bind   CAP binding site: CAP binding activates transcription in the presence of cAMP. E. coli catabolite activator protein
   2072..2102    +  promoter       lac promoter: promoter for the E. coli lac operon
   2106..2128    +  protein_bind   lac operator (fragment): The lac repressor binds to the lac operator to inhibit transcription in E. coli. This inhibition can be relieved by adding lactose or isopropyl-β-D-thiogalactopyranoside (IPTG). lac repressor encoded by lacI
   2171..2189    +  promoter       T3 promoter: promoter for bacteriophage T3 RNA polymerase
   3878..5383    +  CDS            G3P_JACOR: Experimental evidence at protein level: Swiss-Prot protein existence level 1. Has both glyceraldehyde-3-phosphate dehydrogenase and nitrosylase activities, thereby playing a role in glycolysis and nuclear functions, respectively. Glyceraldehyde-3-phosphate dehydrogenase is a key enzyme in glycolysis that catalyzes the first step of the pathway by converting D-glyceraldehyde 3-phosphate (G3P) into 3-phospho-D-glyceroyl phosphate (By similarity). Modulates the organization and assembly of the cytoskeleton. Facilitates the CHP1- dependent microtubule and membrane associations through its ability
   5479..5550    +  CDS            GAPDH (fragment): G3P_HUMAN - Also known as GAPD From Homo sapiens (Human).
   5641..6360    +  CDS            EGFP: the original enhanced GFP (Yang et al., 1996) mammalian codon-optimized
   6368..6954    +  misc_feature   IRES2: internal ribosome entry site (IRES) of the encephalomyocarditis virus (EMCV)
   6964..7986    +  CDS            hph: KHYB_ECOLX - Experimental evidence at protein level: Swiss-Prot protein existence level 1. The aminoglycoside phosphotransferases achieve inactivation of their antibiotic substrates by phosphorylation. Only phosphorylates hygromycin and closely related compounds such as demethyl analogs and destomycin. From Escherichia coli.
   9008..9259    -  CDS            GVQW1 (fragment): GVQW1_HUMAN - Also known as TIGD1L2. Experimental evidence at transcript level: Swiss-Prot protein existence level 2. From Homo sapiens (Human).
  10307..10411   -  CDS            IFFO1 (fragment): IFFO1_HUMAN - Also known as IFFO. Experimental evidence at protein level: Swiss-Prot protein existence level 1. Nuclear matrix protein involved in the immobilization of broken DNA ends and the suppression of chromosome translocation during DNA double-strand breaks (DSBs) (PubMed:31548606). Interacts with the nuclear lamina component LMNA, resulting in the formation of a nucleoskeleton that relocalizes to the DSB sites in a XRCC4-dependent manner and promotes the immobilization of the broken ends, thereby preventing chromosome translocation (PubMed:31548606). Acts as a scaffold that allows the
  10617..10691   -  CDS            GVQW1 (fragment): GVQW1_HUMAN - Also known as TIGD1L2. Experimental evidence at transcript level: Swiss-Prot protein existence level 2. From Homo sapiens (Human).
  10693..10785   -  CDS            C9orf85 (fragment): CI085_HUMAN - Experimental evidence at protein level: Swiss-Prot protein existence level 1. From Homo sapiens (Human).
  11257..11466   -  CDS            IFFO1 (fragment): IFFO1_HUMAN - Also known as IFFO. Experimental evidence at protein level: Swiss-Prot protein existence level 1. Nuclear matrix protein involved in the immobilization of broken DNA ends and the suppression of chromosome translocation during DNA double-strand breaks (DSBs) (PubMed:31548606). Interacts with the nuclear lamina component LMNA, resulting in the formation of a nucleoskeleton that relocalizes to the DSB sites in a XRCC4-dependent manner and promotes the immobilization of the broken ends, thereby preventing chromosome translocation (PubMed:31548606). Acts as a scaffold that allows the
  12291..12309   -  promoter       T7 promoter: promoter for bacteriophage T7 RNA polymerase
  12317..12472   +  CDS            lacZα (fragment): LacZα fragment of β-galactosidase; lacZ fragment
  12503..12931   -  rep_origin     f1 ori (sequence partly withheld): f1 bacteriophage origin of replication; arrow indicates direction of (+) strand synthesis
>Addgene plasmid #82503 | pGAPTrap-eGFP-IRESMygro | depositor full sequence | sequence record 161768 | pGAPTrap-eGFP-IRESMygro sequence 12934 bps
GTGGCACTTTTCGGGGAAATGTGCGCGGAACCCCTATTTGTTTATTTTTCTAAATACATTCAAATATGTA
TCCGCTCATGAGACAATAACCCTGATAAATGCTTCAATAATATTGAAAAAGGAAGAGTATGAGTATTCAA
CATTTCCGTGTCGCCCTTATTCCCTTTTTTGCGGCATTTTGCCTTCCTGTTTTTGCTCACCCAGAAACGC
TGGTGAAAGTAAAAGATGCTGAAGATCAGTTGGGTGCACGAGTGGGTTACATCGAACTGGATCTCAACAG
CGGTAAGATCCTTGAGAGTTTTCGCCCCGAAGAACGTTTTCCAATGATGAGCACTTTTAAAGTTCTGCTA
TGTGGCGCGGTATTATCCCGTATTGACGCCGGGCAAGAGCAACTCGGTCGCCGCATACACTATTCTCAGA
ATGACTTGGTTGAGTACTCACCAGTCACAGAAAAGCATCTTACGGATGGCATGACAGTAAGAGAATTATG
CAGTGCTGCCATAACCATGAGTGATAACACTGCGGCCAACTTACTTCTGACAACGATCGGAGGACCGAAG
GAGCTAACCGCTTTTTTGCACAACATGGGGGATCATGTAACTCGCCTTGATCGTTGGGAACCGGAGCTGA
ATGAAGCCATACCAAACGACGAGCGTGACACCACGATGCCTGTAGCAATGGCAACAACGTTGCGCAAACT
ATTAACTGGCGAACTACTTACTCTAGCTTCCCGGCAACAATTAATAGACTGGATGGAGGCGGATAAAGTT
GCAGGACCACTTCTGCGCTCGGCCCTTCCGGCTGGCTGGTTTATTGCTGATAAATCTGGAGCCGGTGAGC
GTGGGTCTCGCGGTATCATTGCAGCACTGGGGCCAGATGGTAAGCCCTCCCGTATCGTAGTTATCTACAC
GACGGGGAGTCAGGCAACTATGGATGAACGAAATAGACAGATCGCTGAGATAGGTGCCTCACTGATTAAG
CATTGGTAACTGTCAGACCAAGTTTACTCATATATACTTTAGATTGATTTAAAACTTCATTTTTAATTTA
AAAGGATCTAGGTGAAGATCCTTTTTGATAATCTCATGACCAAAATCCCTTAACGTGAGTTTTCGTTCCA
CTGAGCGTCAGACCCCGTAGAAAAGATCAAAGGATCTTCTTGAGATCCTTTTTTTCTGCGCGTAATCTGC
TGCTTGCAAACAAAAAAACCACCGCTACCAGCGGTGGTTTGTTTGCCGGATCAAGAGCTACCAACTCTTT
TTCCGAAGGTAACTGGCTTCAGCAGAGCGCAGATACCAAATACTGTCCTTCTAGTGTAGCCGTAGTTAGG
CCACCACTTCAAGAACTCTGTAGCACCGCCTACATACCTCGCTCTGCTAATCCTGTTACCAGTGGCTGCT
GCCAGTGGCGATAAGTCGTGTCTTACCGGGTTGGACTCAAGACGATAGTTACCGGATAAGGCGCAGCGGT
CGGGCTGAACGGGGGGTTCGTGCACACAGCCCAGCTTGGAGCGAACGACCTACACCGAACTGAGATACCT
ACAGCGTGAGCTATGAGAAAGCGCCACGCTTCCCGAAGGGAGAAAGGCGGACAGGTATCCGGTAAGCGGC
AGGGTCGGAACAGGAGAGCGCACGAGGGAGCTTCCAGGGGGAAACGCCTGGTATCTTTATAGTCCTGTCG
GGTTTCGCCACCTCTGACTTGAGCGTCGATTTTTGTGATGCTCGTCAGGGGGGCGGAGCCTATGGAAAAA
CGCCAGCAACGCGGCCTTTTTACGGTTCCTGGCCTTTTGCTGGCCTTTTGCTCACATGTTCTTTCCTGCG
TTATCCCCTGATTCTGTGGATAACCGTATTACCGCCTTTGAGTGAGCTGATACCGCTCGCCGCAGCCGAA
CGACCGAGCGCAGCGAGTCAGTGAGCGAGGAAGCGGAAGAGCGCCCAATACGCAAACCGCCTCTCCCCGC
GCGTTGGCCGATTCATTAATGCAGCTGGCACGACAGGTTTCCCGACTGGAAAGCGGGCAGTGAGCGCAAC
GCAATTAATGTGAGTTAGCTCACTCATTAGGCACCCCAGGCTTTACACTTTATGCTTCCGGCTCGTATGT
TGTGTGGAATTGTGAGCGGATAACAATTTCACACAGGAAACAGCTATGACCATGATTACGCCAAGCGCGC
AATTAACCCTCACTAAAGGGAACAAAAGCTGGTACGTTAATTAAAATGGGGAAGGTGAAGGTCGGAGTCA
ACGGGTGAGTTCGCGGGTGGCTGGGGGGCCCTGGGCTGCGACCGCCCCCGAACCGCGTCTACGAGCCTTG
CGGGCTCCGGGTCTTTGCAGTCGTATGGGGGCAGGGTAGCTGTTCCCCGCAAGGAGAGCTCAAGGTCAGC
GCTCGGACCTGGCGGAGCCCCGCACCCAGGCTGTGGCGCCCTGTGCAGCTCCGCCCTTGCGGCGCCATCT
GCCCGGAGCCTCCTTCCCCTAGTCCCCAGAAACAGGAGGTCCCTACTCCCGCCCGAGATCCCGACCCGGA
CCCCTAGGTGGGGGACGCTTTCTTTCCTTTCGCGCTCTGCGGGGTCACGTGTCGCAGAGGAGCCCCTCCC
CCACGGCCTCCGGCACCGCAGGCCCCGGGATGCTAGTGCGCAGCGGGTGCATCCCTGTCCGGATGCTGCG
CCTGCGGTAGAGCGGCCGCCATGTTGCAACCGGGAAGGAAATGAATGGGCAGCCGTTAGGAAAGCCTGCC
GGTGACTAACCCTGCGCTCCTGCCTCGATGGGTGGAGTCGCGTGTGGCGGGGAAGTCAGGTGGAGCGAGG
CTAGCTGGCCCGATTTCTCCTCCGGGTGATGCTTTTCCTAGATTATTCTCTGGTAAATCAAAGAAGTGGG
TTTATGGAGGTCCTCTTGTGTCCCCTCCCCGCAGAGGTGTGGTGGCTGTGGCATGGTGCCAAGCCGGGAG
AAGCTGAGTCATGGGTAGTTGGAAAAGGACATTTCCACCGCAAAATGGCCCCTCTGGTGGTGGCCCCTTC
CTGCAGCGCCGGCTCACCTCACGGCCCCGCCCTTCCCCTGCCAGCCTAGCGTTGACCCGACCCCAAAGGC
CAGGCTGTAAATGTCACCGGGAGGATTGGGTGTCTGGGCGCCTCGGGGAACCTGCCCTTCTCCCCATTCC
GTCTTCCGGAAACCAGATCTCCCACCGCACCCTGGTCTGAGGTTAAATATAGCTGCTGACCTTTCTGTAG
CTGGGGGCCTGGGCTGGGGCTCTCTCCCATCCCTTCTCCCCACACACATGCACTTACCTGTGCTCCCACT
CCTGATTTCTGGAAAAGAGCTAGGAAGGACAGGCAACTTGGCAAATCAAAGCCCTGGGACTAGGGGGTTA
AAATACAGCTTCCCCTCTTCCCACCCGCCCCAGTCTCTGTCCCTTTTGTAGGAGGGACTTAGAGAAGGGG
TGGGCTTGCCCTGTCCAGTTAATTTCTGACCTTTACTCCTGCCCTTTGAGTTTGATGATGCTGAGTGTAC
AAGCGTTTTCTCCCTAAAGGGTGCAGCTGAGCTAGGCAGCAGCAAGCATTCCTGGGGTGGCATAGTGGGG
TGGTGAATACCATGTACAAAGCTTGTGCCCAGACTGTGGGTGGCAGTGCCCCACATGGCCGCTTCTCCTG
GAAGGGCTTCGTATGACTGGGGGTGTTGGGCAGCCCTGGAGCCTTCAGTTGCAGCCATGCCTTAAGCCAG
GCCAGCCTGGCAGGGAAGCTCAAGGGAGATAAAATTCAACCTCTTGGGCCCTCCTGGGGGTAAGGAGATG
CTGCATTCGCCCTCTTAATGGGGAGGTGGCCTAGGGCTGCTCACATATTCTGGAGGAGCCTCCCCTCCTC
ATGCCTTCTTGCCTCTTGTCTCTTAGATTTGGTCGTATTGGGCGCCTGGTCACCAGGGCTGCTTTTAACT
CTGGTAAAGTGGATATTGTTGCCATCAATGACCCCTTCATTGACCTCAACTACATGGTGAGTGCTACATG
GTGAGCCCCAAAGCTGGTGTGGGAGGAGCCACCTGGCTGATGGGCAGCCCCTTCATACCCTCACGTATTC
CCCCAGGTTTACATGTTCCAATATGATTCCACCCATGGCAAATTCCATGGCACCGTCAAGGCTGAGAACG
GGAAGCTTGTCATCAATGGAAATCCCATCACCATCTTCCAGGAGTGAGTGGAAGACAGAATGGAAGAAAT
GTGCTTTGGGGAGGCAACTAGGATGGTGTGGCTCCCTTGGGTATATGGTAACCTTGTGTCCCTCAATATG
GTCCTGTCCCCATCTCCCCCCCACCCCCATAGGCGAGATCCCTCCAAAATCAAGTGGGGCGATGCTGGCG
CTGAGTACGTCGTGGAGTCCACTGGCGTCTTCACCACCATGGAGAAGGCTGGGGTGAGTGCAGGAGGGCC
CGCGGGAGGGGAAGCTGACTCAGCCCTGCAAAGGCAGGACCCGGGTTCATAACTGTCTGCTTCTCTGCTG
TAGGCTCATTTGCAGGGGGGAGCCAAAAGGGTCATCATCTCTGCCCCCTCTGCTGATGCCCCCATGTTCG
TCATGGGTGTGAACCATGAGAAGTATGACAACAGCCTCAAGATCATCAGGTGAGGAAGGCAGGGCCCGTG
GAGAAGCGGCCAGCCTGGCACCCTATGGACACGCTCCCCTGACTTGCGCCCCGCTCCCTCTTTCTTTGCA
GCAATGCCTCCTGCACCACCAACTGCTTAGCACCCCTGGCCAAGGTCATCCATGACAACTTTGGTATCGT
GGAAGGACTCATGGTATGAGAGCTGGGGAATGGGACTGAGGCTCCCACCTTTCTCATCCAAGACTGGCTC
CTCCCTGCCGGGGCTGCGTGCAACCCTGGGGTTGGGGGTTCTGGGGACTGGCTTTCCCATAATTTCCTTT
CAAGGTGGGGAGGGAGGTAGAGGGGTGATGTGGGGAGTACGCTGCAGGGCCTCACTCCTTTTGCAGACCA
CAGTCCATGCCATCACTGCCACCCAGAAGACTGTGGATGGCCCCTCCGGGAAACTGTGGCGTGATGGCCG
CGGGGCTCTCCAGAACATCATCCCTGCCTCTACTGGCGCTGCCAAGGCTGTGGGCAAGGTCATCCCTGAG
CTGAACGGGAAGCTCACTGGCATGGCCTTCCGTGTCCCCACTGCCAACGTGTCAGTGGTGGACCTGACCT
GCCGTCTAGAAAAACCTGCCAAATATGATGACATCAAGAAGGTGGTGAAGCAGGCGTCGGAGGGCCCCCT
CAAGGGCATCCTGGGCTACACTGAGCACCAGGTGGTCTCCTCTGACTTCAACAGCGACACCCACTCCTCC
ACCTTTGACGCTGGGGCTGGCATTGCCCTCAACGACCACTTTGTCAAGCTCATTTCCTGGTATGTGGCTG
GGGCCAGAGACTGGCTCTTAAAAAGTGCAGGGTCTGGCGCCCTCTGGTGGCTGGCTCAGAAAAAGGGCCC
TGACAACTCTTTTCATCTTCTAGGTATGACAACGAATTTGGCTACAGCAACAGGGTGGTGGACCTCATGG
CCCACATGGCCTCCAAGGAGGGAATGGCGCGTGGCGGCGGGTCCGGAGGAGAGGGCAGAGGAAGTCTTCT
AACATGCGGTGACGTGGAGGAGAATCCTGGCCCGGCGCGTATGGTGAGCAAGGGCGAGGAGCTGTTCACC
GGGGTGGTGCCCATCCTGGTCGAGCTGGACGGCGACGTAAACGGCCACAAGTTCAGCGTGTCCGGCGAGG
GCGAGGGCGATGCCACCTACGGCAAGCTGACCCTGAAGTTCATCTGCACCACCGGCAAGCTGCCCGTGCC
CTGGCCCACCCTCGTGACCACCCTGACCTACGGCGTGCAGTGCTTCAGCCGCTACCCCGACCACATGAAG
CAGCACGACTTCTTCAAGTCCGCCATGCCCGAAGGCTACGTCCAGGAGCGCACCATCTTCTTCAAGGACG
ACGGCAACTACAAGACCCGCGCCGAGGTGAAGTTCGAGGGCGACACCCTGGTGAACCGCATCGAGCTGAA
GGGCATCGACTTCAAGGAGGACGGCAACATCCTGGGGCACAAGCTGGAGTACAACTACAACAGCCACAAC
GTCTATATCATGGCCGACAAGCAGAAGAACGGCATCAAGGTGAACTTCAAGATCCGCCACAACATCGAGG
ACGGCAGCGTGCAGCTCGCCGACCACTACCAGCAGAACACCCCCATCGGCGACGGCCCCGTGCTGCTGCC
CGACAACCACTACCTGAGCACCCAGTCCGCCCTGAGCAAAGACCCCAACGAGAAGCGCGATCACATGGTC
CTGCTGGAGTTCGTGACCGCCGCCGGGATCACTCTCGGCATGGACGAGCTGTACAAGTAAGGATCCGCCC
CTCTCCCTCCCCCCCCCCTAACGTTACTGGCCGAAGCCGCTTGGAATAAGGCCGGTGTGCGTTTGTCTAT
ATGTTATTTTCCACCATATTGCCGTCTTTTGGCAATGTGAGGGCCCGGAAACCTGGCCCTGTCTTCTTGA
CGAGCATTCCTAGGGGTCTTTCCCCTCTCGCCAAAGGAATGCAAGGTCTGTTGAATGTCGTGAAGGAAGC
AGTTCCTCTGGAAGCTTCTTGAAGACAAACAACGTCTGTAGCGACCCTTTGCAGGCAGCGGAACCCCCCA
CCTGGCGACAGGTGCCTCTGCGGCCAAAAGCCACGTGTATAAGATACACCTGCAAAGGCGGCACAACCCC
AGTGCCACGTTGTGAGTTGGATAGTTGTGGAAAGAGTCAAATGGCTCTCCTCAAGCGTATTCAACAAGGG
GCTGAAGGATGCCCAGAAGGTACCCCATTGTATGGGATCTGATCTGGGGCCTCGGTACACATGCTTTACA
TGTGTTTAGTCGAGGTTAAAAAAACGTCTAGGCCCCCCGAACCACGGGGACGTGGTTTTCCTTTGAAAAA
CACGATGATAATATGGCCACAACCATGGCGCGTATGAAAAAGCCCGAGCTGACTGCCACCTCTGTCGAGA
AGTTCCTGATTGAAAAGTTTGATTCCGTGAGTGACCTGATGCAGCTGAGCGAGGGCGAGGAATCCCGGGC
CTTCTCTTTTGACGTGGGCGGAAGGGGCTACGTGCTGAGAGTCAACTCTTGCGCCGACGGATTCTATAAG
GATCGCTACGTGTATCGACACTTTGCTAGTGCCGCTCTGCCCATCCCTGAGGTGCTGGACATTGGCGAGT
TCAGCGAATCCCTGACATACTGTATCTCCAGGAGAGCCCAGGGAGTGACTCTGCAGGATCTGCCTGAGAC
CGAACTGCCTGCCGTGCTGCAGCCTGTGGCTGAAGCTATGGACGCTATCGCAGCCGCTGATCTGTCACAG
ACTAGCGGGTTCGGCCCATTTGGCCCCCAGGGAATTGGGCAGTACACCACATGGAGAGACTTTATCTGCG
CAATTGCCGATCCCCACGTGTATCATTGGCAGACAGTCATGGACGATACCGTGAGCGCCAGTGTCGCTCA
GGCACTGGACGAGCTGATGCTGTGGGCAGAGGATTGTCCTGAAGTGAGGCACCTGGTCCATGCTGACTTC
GGGAGCAACAATGTGCTGACCGATAACGGCAGAATCACAGCCGTCATTGACTGGAGTGAGGCTATGTTTG
GCGATTCACAGTACGAAGTGGCTAATATCTTCTTTTGGCGACCCTGGCTGGCATGCATGGAGCAGCAGAC
CCGCTATTTCGAGCGGCGCCATCCTGAACTGGCAGGGTCTCCAAGACTGCGGGCCTACATGCTGCGGATT
GGCCTGGACCAGCTGTATCAGAGCCTGGTGGATGGAAATTTTGACGATGCAGCATGGGCACAGGGGCGGT
GCGACGCTATCGTGCGCAGCGGAGCAGGAACTGTGGGAAGAACCCAGATTGCCCGAAGGTCCGCTGCAGT
GTGGACAGATGGGTGCGTGGAGGTGCTGGCAGATAGCGGAAATAGGAGACCAAGTACAAGACCACGGGCA
AAAGAGTAATCTAGACGCGTATCGATAAGCTTAGATCGAGCACAAGAGGAAGAGAGAGACCCTCACTGCT
GGGGAGTCCCTGCCACACTCAGTCCCCCACCACACTGAATCTCCCCTCCTCACAGTTGCCATGTAGACCC
CTTGAAGAGGGGAGGGGCCTAGGGAGCCGCACCTTGTCATGTACCATCAATAAAGTACCCTGTGCTCAAC
CAGTTACTTGTCCTGTCTTATTCTAGGGTCTGGGGCAGAGGGGAGGGAAGCTGGGCTTGTGTCAAGGTGA
GACATTCTTGCTGGGGAGGGACCTGGTATGTTCTCCTCAGACTGAGGGTAGGGCCTCCAAACAGCCTTGC
TTGCTTCGAGAACCATTTGCTTCCCGCTCAGACGTCTTGAGTGCTACAGGAAGCTGGCACCACTACTTCA
GAGAACAAGGCCTTTTCCTCTCCTCGCTCCAGTCCTAGGCTATCTGCTGTTGGCCAAACATGGAAGAAGC
TATTCTGTGGGCAGCCCCAGGGAGGCTGACAGGTGGAGGAAGTCAGGGCTCGCACTGGGCTCTGACGCTG
ACTGGTTAGTGGAGCTCAGCCTGGAGCTGAGCTGCAGCGGGCAATTCCAGCTTGGCCTCCGCAGCTGTGA
GGTCTTGAGCACGTGCTCTATTGCTTTCTGTGCCCTCGTGTCTTATCTGAGGACATCGTGGCCAGCCCCT
AAGGTCTTCAAGCAGGATTCATCTAGGTAAACCAAGTACCTAAAACCATGCCCAAGGCGGTAAGGACTAT
ATAATGTTTAAAAATCGGTAAAAATGCCCACCTCGCATAGTTTTGAGGAAGATGAACTGAGATGTGTCAG
GGTGACTTATTTCCATCATCGTCCTTAGGGGAACTTGGGTAGGGGCAAGGCGTGTAGCTGGGACCTAGGT
CCAGACCCCTGGCTCTGCCACTGAACGGCTCAGTTGCTTTGGGCAGTTACTCCCGGGCCTCACTTTGCAC
GTGTGCTTACCTAGTGGAGACAAAAGTACATACCTCGGTAGAGCGCGCACGCCTGTAACCCCAGCACTTT
GGGAGGCCAAGGTGGGTGTATCACCTGAGGTCAGGAGTTTGAGACCAGCCTGGCCAACATGGTGAAACTC
CGTCTCTACTAAAATTACAAAAATCAGCCAGGCTTCATGGCACATGCCTATAGTCCCAGCTACAGGCATG
CTGAAGCAGGAGAATCGCTTGCACCCCGGAGGCAGAGGCTGCAGTGAGCTGAGACCACACCACTGCACTC
CAGCCTAGGCAACAGAGTATGAGACTCCATCTCAAAAAAAAAAAAAGTACCTACCTCAGAGTTCAAACTA
GTGAATATTAGGAAGTGCTTGAGACAGTGACACCAAAGTGCACAATAAATACTCGCCAGTTTCATTATTA
TTAAAGAATCCATTTGAATGTCAGCTCAACACAGCCTCCTATACCGAGGCATTGTGAACCGCATCTCCCC
AGCTTCTCCAGGCTTTTCCAAGAATCAGGGACACTGTAGCCTGTTGGTCTCAGTGTATGACAGACACGGA
GGAAGCACATCTTTAGCTGATACTTAAACAGAGACCCTGAGCGCACATACACCCGCGCACACATGCATGG
AGCTTCACCTTCTCTGTCATTCTGCAGTGACCAGGAGAGCAAGAGCTCCCACCTCCCTTCAAAACACTGT
GCCCATCCCGGGCACTAAGGCCTCTTTAAAGCACGGCACCTCCACGAGGGAGGGCCACAGCCACATACAC
TCCACCTGGCAGGTGGACAGCGTGAGCACGTGGACCATAGCAGGGACAAGGTGCCCCGGCCAGCCCCAAC
GCCCTCTGCCGCTGACAGGGACAGAAGCCCTCTCCAGCTGCGTGTGCTGCAGAGGCCATGCGTAGCCTCC
AGCTGCATTCTATTCCACTCCAGTGCCTGGGCCAGTTAGCACCAGTGTGGAAGACAGTGAGCTGGCTCCG
GACAACAGGGATGGAGGAAAGGTCCCACATTCACATTCCTGATACGTGGACAAGGTGAGGGGCCGCAATC
GCTCTGGCAGCATTTTAAAGATGGGGAAGTAGCAGACACCCACGCGTGAAGGCAGGAGAGCCCCAACTGT
GGTGGAAATGGCCCCAGAATGGTAGGGCCAAGCCTAGCTCCAGACACCCCAGAGCCCTGGAGAAGCCAAG
ACTGAGGGAGAAAGCCTGAGGGAGGAGCGCCCCAGTCCCCAGGGACCGGCCTGGTGCAGAGCTGCAGCTG
ATGTTCCCCTCTGTGCAGCCCCACCCTCTGCCTCGCTGAGCTCCCTGCTGCGAGGGCCTCGGGTGCAAGG
GGGAGGCAGGTCTCTATCTCATGGAGCTGTCAGATGAGACATCGCGATCGGAGTCCTCAGCCTCGCTTGG
CGGCGGCGGCGGGTCGCTAAGCGGGACCGCAGTGAAAGCAGGAGACTTTCTAGAAAAAAACACCAGTTGT
CAACCTTGGGGCAGGCAGGAATCCTGAAGACGGACGGCACTCCTCCTCCTGCTGCCTCACCCTCTGGCAG
CCCGTGAGAAGTACCGGAAGCGAGGGCGGGGCCGCGGGATGGCGAGGGAGCGGCAGGGACTGAACTCTCT
CCAAACCCACCCTGACAGGGAAATGGGCCCCGCCTGTGTCTTGGGAACTCAGAGGCTGAGGTCAGGCATG
ATGGCTCACGCCTGTAATTCCAGCACTTTGGGAGGCAGAGGCGGGTGGATCACGACGTCAGGAGTTCAAG
GCAAGCCTGGCCAACATGGTGAAACCCCATCTCTACTAAAAATGCAAAAATTAGCCAGGTGTGGTGGCGG
GCGCCTTGGAGGCTGAGGCAAGATAATCACTTGAACCTGGGAGGCGGAGGTTGTAGTGAGCCAAAAAAAA
AAAAAAAAGAAATAGCTGAAGTCACAGTAGGAGAGAAGCTGCTGAGCCTCCAGCACCCTGACTCTAGGGC
CTTGGCTTTATGTCTATCTGCAGTATTTTTGTGATTTTTAAAAATTCACTTTCTTGTTGCGGTGTAACTT
ACACAGGGTCAAATGCACAAATCATGGCCCTGACTTTAGATAAAAATCTGCCCCCACAACCCTTCTGTTC
CTTGCCAGTTTTTAAACTGCCTCTAACCAGGGGAACCACCAGAGCTGGTGGCCTTGGGAGGTTTCAGCCC
TCCCGTCATGAATGGACATAGCTCATCCAACTGCCAAGGGAGAGAGCTGTGGGTCTGGGCCAGCCCCACC
AGGTAACTCCCAAAGGGCAGCCCCACAGCAAGATGTGACCCAGTCATTGCCTGAGGGTCTCTGGGGCTGT
GTTCCAACCTTTCTCCCCGCTGTGTCCCCCTGGAAGGCCCCATGCCCAGGGGAGGCGCCTACCGGTCTCC
AGACTGGGTGATGAGCCGGCGGCAGGTCTCCATCTGCACGTCCAGGCCGCGCTTCATGCTGCACATCTCC
ATGTACTCGTGCAGGTGCCGGTTCATGTCGTTCTTGGCCGTGGCCAACTCCAGCTGTGGTGGGGCAGGCA
GGGCCATCGGGGTTAACAGGTGGCGTTCACAGCGCCTCTGTTGCCCCCGCCAGGAGGCCAACACGCCAAG
AGCAGTGGCTGGGCCGGGGGCCCAGGCAGCCATTACTGAAGGCTCAGATTTTAAAATAAACCAGACCAAG
GCAGAAGGCAGCGAATACACCATTGTTTCCTCTGCTTTTCCTGGAAATCTTTGCCTATGGAGGAATGCAA
AGGTACTGCTGCAGGCTGTGTTCTTTTAAGACTGATAAGAGTGGTGAGGAAAGTCAGTGTGGGCGGGATG
GAGCAGATCCACAGGCTCCCAGGGCCACACAGGTTCCTATGGGGCCCGGCTCACCCCTCATCCCCTGTAC
TGCGCTGGTCCTGGGCTGTCCCCTCACTGCACTGTGAGCTCCCGTAAGGGTTAGCGACAGGTTTTCCTCA
TCCTGGCAGACCCAGACCTCGAAGGGAATTAACTCTCTCTGTGACCCGTGGCATACAAGCCTGGCTAACT
GCTGAAAGGGGCCCAATCCTCTTACCATTCTCTCCTTATCACTTTATTTTCTCACCTAAAAGCCATTTTC
AGACACTAAAAGGAAGACTCCCATATTGGAGGTGCCATTGATTCTGAGACCTGTCCTGATTTCAGAAATG
TCACACGTGGAAAACACGGGGCTCAGAATCAAAGAAATCCGGTCTCCCTCCCCGGGCCCATTCTGCAGCC
CACACTCTGAGGCAGGCGGAGAGGCAGGGCCCAGGCAGCACAAACTCAGTGCCAGGGACAGTCGATTAAT
TAAGCGATCGCAGGCCGCCCGCGGTGGAGCTCCAATTCGCCCTATAGTGAGTCGTATTACGCGCGCTCAC
TGGCCGTCGTTTTACAACGTCGTGACTGGGAAAACCCTGGCGTTACCCAACTTAATCGCCTTGCAGCACA
TCCCCCTTTCGCCAGCTGGCGTAATAGCGAAGAGGCCCGCACCGATCGCCCTTCCCAACAGTTGCGCAGC
CTGAATGGCGAATGGAAATTGTAAGCGTTAATATTTTGTTAAAATTCGCGTTAAATTTTTGTTAAATCAG
CTCATTTTTTAACCAATAGGCCGAAATCGGCAAAATCCCTTATAAATCAAAAGAATAGACCGAGATAGGG
T
[37 nt withheld, positions 12602-12638]
AAAGAACGTGGACTCCAACGTCAAAGG
[49 nt withheld, positions 12666-12714]
T
[91 nt withheld, positions 12716-12806]
G
[124 nt withheld, positions 12808-12931]
CAG
