>Addgene plasmid #82503 | pGAPTrap-eGFP-IRESMygro | addgene partial sequence | sequence record 161102 | IRES-F 5'-TGGCTCTCCTCAAGCGTATT-3'
GTACCCCATTGTATGGGATCTGATCTGGGGCCTCGGTACACATGCTTTACATGTGTTTAGTCGAGGTTAA
AAAAACGTCTAGGCCCCCCGAACCACGGGGACGTGGTTTTCCTTTGAAAAACACGATGATAATATGGCCA
CAACCATGGCGCGTATGAAAAAGCCCGAGCTGACTGCCACCTCTGTCGAGAAGTTCCTGATTGAAAAGTT
TGATTCCGTGAGTGACCTGATGCAGCTGAGCGAGGGCGAGGAATCCCGGGCCTTCTCTTTTGACGTGGGC
GGAAGGGGCTACGTGCTGAGAGTCAACTCTTGCGCCGACGGATTCTATAAGGATCGCTACGTGTATCGAC
ACTTTGCTAGTGCCGCTCTGCCCATCCCTGAGGTGCTGGACATTGGCGAGTTCAGCGAATCCCTGACATA
CTGTATCTCCAGGAGAGCCCAGGGAGTGACTCTGCAGGATCTGCCTGAGACCGAACTGCCTGCCGTGCTG
CAGCCTGTGGCTGAAGCTATGGACGCTATCGCAGCCGCTGATCTGTCACAGACTAGCGGGTTCGGCCCAT
TTGGCCCCCAGGGAATTGGGCAGTACACCACATGGAGAGACTTTATCTGCGCAATTGCCGATCCCCACGT
GTATCATTGGCAGACAGTCATGGACGATACCGTGAGCGCCAGTGTCGCTCAGGCACTGGACGAGCTGATG
CTGTGGGCAGAGGATTGTCCTGAAGTGAGGCACCTGGTCCATGCTGACTTCGGGAGCAACAATGTGCTGA
CCGATAACGGCAGAATCACAGCCGTCATTGACTGGAGTGAGGCTATGTTTGGCGATTCACAGTACGAAGT
GGCTAATATCTTCTTT
