>Addgene plasmid #82503 | pGAPTrap-eGFP-IRESMygro | addgene partial sequence | sequence record 161105 | EXFP-R 5'-GTCTTGTAGTTGCCGTCGTC-3'
TAGCCTTCGGGCATGGCGGACTTGAAGAAGTCGTGCTGCTTCATGTGGTCGGGGTAGCGGCTGAAGCACT
GCACGCCGTAGGTCAGGGTGGTCACGAGGGTGGGCCAGGGCACGGGCAGCTTGCCGGTGGTGCAGATGAA
CTTCAGGGTCAGCTTGCCGTAGGTGGCATCGCCCTCGCCCTCGCCGGACACGCTGAACTTGTGGCCGTTT
ACGTCGCCGTCCAGCTCGACCAGGATGGGCACCACCCCGGTGAACAGCTCCTCGCCCTTGCTCACCATAC
GCGCCGGGCCAGGATTCTCCTCCACGTCACCGCATGTTAGAAGACTTCCTCTGCCCTCTCCTCCGGACCC
GCCGCCACGCGCCATTCCCTCCTTGGAGGCCATGTGGGCCATGAGGTCCACCACCCTGTTGCTGTAGCCA
AATTCGTTGTCATACCTAGAAGATGAAAAGAGTTGTCAGGGCCCTTTTTCTGAGCCAGCCACCAGAGGGC
GCCAGACCCTGCACTTTTTAAGAGCCAGTCTCTGGCCCCAGCCACATACCAGGAAATGAGCTTGACAAAG
TGGTCGTTGAGGGCAATGCCAGCCCCAGCGTCAAAGGTGGAGGAGTGGGTGTCGCTGTTGAAGTCAGAGG
AGACCACCTGGTGCTCAGTGTAGCCCAGGATGCCCTTGAGGGGGCCCTCCGACGCCTGCTTCACCACCTT
CTTGATGTCATCATATTTGGCAGGTTTTTCTAGACGGCAGGTCAGGTCCACCACTGACACGTTGGCAGTG
GGGACACGGAAGGCCATGCCAGTGAGCTTCCCGTTCAGCTCAGGGATGACCTTGCCCACAGCCTTGGCAG
CGCCAGTAGAGGCAGGGATGATGTTCTGGAGAGCCCCGCGGCCATCACGCCACAGTTTCCCGGAGGGGCC
ATCCACAGTCTTCTGGGTGGCAGTGATGGCATG
